Addgene plasmid #129905: pRDAX-116 N-Tag miRFP670[1] L32 FKBP EBPF2
Purpose: PPI (BiFC/TriFC) assay vector
Depositing lab: Gary Lewin. Depositing organization: Max-Delbrueck-Centrum fuer Molekulare Medizin (MDC).
Backbone
  Vector backbone: custom built
  Vector type: Mammalian Expression
Growth in bacteria
  Bacterial resistance: Ampicillin, 100 μg/mL
  Growth temperature: 37°C
  Growth strain: DH5alpha
  Copy number: High Copy
Gene/Insert
  Gene/Insert name: FKBP
  Species: M. musculus (mouse)
  Cloning method: Restriction Enzyme; 5′ cloning site unknown (unknown if destroyed); 3′ cloning site unknown (unknown if destroyed)
Terms and licenses: Academic/Nonprofit Terms; Industry Terms: Not Available to Industry
How to cite: pRDAX-116 N-Tag miRFP670[1] L32 FKBP EBPF2 was a gift from Gary Lewin (Addgene plasmid # 129905 ; http://n2t.net/addgene:129905 ; RRID:Addgene_129905)
