[The description below was written by a language model from this plasmid's Addgene catalogue record and pLannotate feature annotations shown in this document.]
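Description:
pRDAX-116 N-Tag miRFP670[1] L32 FKBP EBPF2 is a custom-built mammalian expression plasmid of about 6.7 kb, designed as a vector for protein–protein interaction assays based on bimolecular or trimolecular fluorescence complementation (BiFC/TriFC). It is maintained in E. coli at high copy through a ColE1/pUC-type origin and selected with ampicillin via the β-lactamase gene and its native promoter.

The expression cassette is driven by the human CMV immediate early enhancer and promoter, followed by a chimeric β-globin/immunoglobulin intron that promotes efficient mRNA processing. The first open reading frame begins with a fragment of miRFP670, a biliverdin-dependent near-infrared fluorescent protein, placed N-terminal to the FKBP insert. The gap between the two annotated coding features, together with "L32" in the name, suggests a linker, although the table does not annotate it. The catalogue lists the insert as mouse FKBP, whereas the automated annotation matches it to DmrB, the F36V variant of FKBP12. The record does not resolve which form is present.

On its own the miRFP670 fragment should be non-fluorescent. Signal is expected only when FKBP brings it close to the complementary fragment, which is carried by a partner construct. Downstream, an EMCV IRES directs translation of EBFP2 from the same transcript, giving a constitutive blue marker for transfection and expression level. A second chimeric intron, a WPRE and the bGH polyadenylation signal complete the transcription unit. A β-globin fragment with the rabbit β-globin poly(A) signal and a T3 promoter lie further downstream, apparently as backbone remnants.

The FKBP fusion would suit use as a well-characterised interaction partner or control for the assay, though the record does not state this.
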