Features (pLannotate 1.2.2; 17 found; start..end, strand, type, name):
    155..532     +  enhancer       CMV enhancer: human cytomegalovirus immediate early enhancer
    534..733     +  promoter       CMV promoter: human cytomegalovirus (CMV) immediate early promoter
    872..1004    +  intron         chimeric intron: chimera between introns from human β-globin and immunoglobulin heavy chain genes
   1025..1408    +  CDS            miRFP670 (fragment): miRFP670 is a basic (constitutively fluorescent) near ir fluorescent protein published in 2016, derived from Rhodopseudomonas palustris. It has low acid sensitivity. It requires the cofactor biliverdin for fluorescence.
   1499..1819    +  CDS            DmrB: F36V mutant of FK506-binding protein FKBP12 binds synthetic ligands that do not bind wild-type FKBP
   1836..2422    +  misc_feature   IRES2: internal ribosome entry site (IRES) of the encephalomyocarditis virus (EMCV)
   2423..3142    +  CDS            EBFP2: enhanced blue variant of GFP (Ai et al., 2007) mammalian codon-optimized
   3188..3320    +  intron         chimeric intron: chimera between introns from human β-globin and immunoglobulin heavy chain genes
   3329..3917    +  misc_feature   WPRE: woodchuck hepatitis virus posttranscriptional regulatory element
   3921..3937    +  misc_feature   MCS (fragment): pUC18/19 multiple cloning site
   3950..4061    +  polyA_signal   bGH poly(A) signal: bovine growth hormone polyadenylation signal
   4157..4175    -  promoter       T3 promoter: promoter for bacteriophage T3 RNA polymerase
   4234..4308    +  CDS            HBB (fragment): HBB_PONPY - Experimental evidence at transcript level: Swiss-Prot protein existence level 2. Involved in oxygen transport from the lung to the various peripheral tissues. From Pongo pygmaeus (Bornean orangutan).
   4379..4434    +  polyA_signal   β-globin poly(A) signal: rabbit β-globin polyadenylation signal (Gil and Proudfoot, 1987)
   4813..5401    -  rep_origin     ori: high-copy-number ColE1/pMB1/pBR322/pUC origin of replication
   5572..6432    -  CDS            AmpR: β-lactamase; bla; confers resistance to ampicillin, carbenicillin, and related antibiotics
   6433..6537    -  promoter       AmpR promoter: bla
>Addgene plasmid #129905 | pRDAX-116 N-Tag miRFP670[1] L32 FKBP EBPF2 | depositor full sequence | sequence record 249283 | Full Sequence
GCCTGCCTCCAGGCCTCAATATTGGCCATTAGCCATATTATTCATTGGTTATATAGCATAAATCAATATT
GGCTATTGGCCATTGCATACGTTGTATCTATATCATAATATGTACATTTATATTGGCTCATGTCCAATAT
GACCGCCATGTTGGCATTGATTATTGACTAGTTATTAATAGTAATCAATTACGGGGTCATTAGTTCATAG
CCCATATATGGAGTTCCGCGTTACATAACTTACGGTAAATGGCCCGCCTGGCTGACCGCCCAACGACCCC
CGCCCATTGACGTCAATAATGACGTATGTTCCCATAGTAACGCCAATAGGGACTTTCCATTGACGTCAAT
GGGTGGAGTATTTACGGTAAACTGCCCACTTGGCAGTACATCAAGTGTATCATATGCCAAGTCCGCCCCC
TATTGACGTCAATGACGGTAAATGGCCCGCCTGGCATTATGCCCAGTACATGACCTTACGGGACTTTCCT
ACTTGGCAGTACATCTACGTATTAGTCATCGCTATTACCATGGTGATGCGGTTTTGGCAGTACACCAATG
GGCGTGGATAGCGGTTTGACTCACGGGGATTTCCAAGTCTCCACCCCATTGACGTCAATGGGAGTTTGTT
TTGGCACCAAAATCAACGGGACTTTCCAAAATGTCGTAATAACCCCGCCCCGTTGACGCAAATGGGCGGT
AGGCGTGTACGGTGGGAGGTCTATATAAGCAGAGCTCGTTTAGTGAACCGTCAGATCACTAGAAGCTTTA
TTGCGGTAGTTTATCACAGTTAAATTGCTAACGCAGTCAGTGCTTCTGACACAACAGTCTCGAACTTAAG
CTGCAGAAGTTGGTCGTGAGGCACTGGGCAGGTAAGTATCAAGGTTACAAGACAGGTTTAAGGAGACCAA
TAGAAACTGGGCTTGTCGAGACAGAGAAGACTCTTGCGTTTCTGATAGGCACCTATTGGTCTTACTGACA
TCCACTTTGCCTTTCTCTCCACAGGTGTCCACTCCCAGGCCACCATGGTGGCTGGGCATGCTAGCGGTTC
TCCTGCCTTTGGCACCGCTAGTCACTCCAACTGCGAGCACGAGGAGATCCATCTTGCTGGGAGTATCCAG
CCTCACGGAGCCCTTCTGGTCGTTAGCGAACACGATCACCGTGTGATTCAGGCAAGCGCGAATGCAGCCG
AGTTCCTCAACCTGGGCAGTGTGCTGGGAGTTCCCTTGGCCGAAATCGACGGAGATCTGCTGATCAAGAT
TCTGCCCCATCTCGATCCGACAGCTGAAGGCATGCCAGTAGCAGTTAGGTGTCGCATTGGGAATCCGTCC
ACCGAGTATTGCGGTCTGATGCATAGGCCACCAGAAGGAGGGCTGATTATCGAGCTGGAAAGAGCGGGAC
CCGACGTGGGTGGCGGAGGGAGCGAAGGCGGCGGATCCGGAGGGCCTGGCTCTGGCGGAGAGGGGAGCGC
TGGAGGCGGGTCAGCCGGTGGTGGGAGTGGAGTGCAGGTGGAAACCATCTCCCCAGGAGACGGGCGCACC
TTCCCCAAGCGCGGCCAGACCTGCGTGGTGCACTACACCGGGATGCTTGAAGATGGAAAGAAATTTGATT
CCTCCCGGGACAGAAACAAGCCCTTTAAGTTTATGCTAGGCAAGCAGGAGGTGATCCGAGGCTGGGAAGA
AGGGGTTGCCCAGATGAGTGTGGGTCAGAGAGCCAAACTGACTATATCTCCAGATTATGCCTATGGTGCC
ACTGGGCACCCAGGCATCATCCCACCACATGCCACTCTCGTCTTCGATGTGGAGCTTCTAAAACTGGAAT
AAGAATTCAGATCCGCCCCTCTCCCTCCCCCCCCCCTAACGTTACTGGCCGAAGCCGCTTGGAATAAGGC
CGGTGTGCGTTTGTCTATATGTTATTTTCCACCATATTGCCGTCTTTTGGCAATGTGAGGGCCCGGAAAC
CTGGCCCTGTCTTCTTGACGAGCATTCCTAGGGGTCTTTCCCCTCTCGCCAAAGGAATGCAAGGTCTGTT
GAATGTCGTGAAGGAAGCAGTTCCTCTGGTAGCTTCTTGAAGACAAACAACGTCTGTAGCGACCCTTTGC
AGGCAGCGGAACCCCCCACCTGGCGACAGGTGCCTCTGCGGCCAAAAGCCACGTGTATAAGATACACCTG
CAAAGGCGGCACAACCCCAGTGCCACGTTGTGAGTTGGATAGTTGTGGAAAGAGTCAAATGGCTCTCCTC
AAGCGTATTCAACAAGGGGCTGAAGGATGCCCAGAAGGTACCCCATTGTATGGGATCTGATCTGGGGCCT
CGGTACACATGCTTTACATGTGTTTAGTCGAGGTTAAAAAAACGTCTAGGCCCCCCGAACCACGGGGACG
TGGTTTTCCTTTGAAAAACACGATGATAATATGGCCACAACCATGGTGAGCAAGGGCGAGGAGCTGTTCA
CCGGGGTGGTGCCCATCCTGGTCGAGCTGGACGGCGACGTAAACGGCCACAAGTTCAGCGTGAGGGGCGA
GGGCGAGGGCGATGCCACCAACGGCAAGCTGACCCTGAAGTTCATCTGCACCACCGGCAAGCTGCCCGTG
CCCTGGCCCACCCTCGTGACCACCCTGAGCCACGGCGTGCAGTGCTTCGCCCGCTACCCCGACCACATGA
AGCAGCACGACTTCTTCAAGTCCGCCATGCCCGAAGGCTACGTCCAGGAGCGCACCATCTTCTTCAAGGA
CGACGGCACCTACAAGACCCGCGCCGAGGTGAAGTTCGAGGGCGACACCCTGGTGAACCGCATCGAGCTG
AAGGGCGTCGACTTCAAGGAGGACGGCAACATCCTGGGGCACAAGCTGGAGTACAACTTCAACAGCCACA
ACATCTATATCATGGCCGTCAAGCAGAAGAACGGCATCAAGGTGAACTTCAAGATCCGCCACAACGTGGA
GGACGGCAGCGTGCAGCTCGCCGACCACTACCAGCAGAACACCCCCATCGGCGACGGCCCCGTGCTGCTG
CCCGACAGCCACTACCTGAGCACCCAGTCCGTGCTGAGCAAAGACCCCAACGAGAAGCGCGATCACATGG
TCCTGCTGGAGTTCCGCACCGCCGCCGGGATCACTCTCGGCATGGACGAGCTGTACAAGTAAACCGGTGC
TCGAGGTACCGATGAATAGCTAAGGTCGAGGCCGCAGGTAAGTATCAAGGTTACAAGACAGGTTTAAGGA
GACCAATAGAAACTGGGCTTGTCGAGACAGAGAAGACTCTTGCGTTTCTGATAGGCACCTATTGGTCTTA
CTGACATCCACTTTGCCTTTCTCTCCACAGGTGTCGACAATCAACCTCTGGATTACAAAATTTGTGAAAG
ATTGACTGGTATTCTTAACTATGTTGCTCCTTTTACGCTATGTGGATACGCTGCTTTAATGCCTTTGTAT
CATGCTATTGCTTCCCGTATGGCTTTCATTTTCTCCTCCTTGTATAAATCCTGGTTGCTGTCTCTTTATG
AGGAGTTGTGGCCCGTTGTCAGGCAACGTGGCGTGGTGTGCACTGTGTTTGCTGACGCAACCCCCACTGG
TTGGGGCATTGCCACCACCTGTCAGCTCCTTTCCGGGACTTTCGCTTTCCCCCTCCCTATTGCCACGGCG
GAACTCATCGCCGCCTGCCTTGCCCGCTGCTGGACAGGGGCTCGGCTGTTGGGCACTGACAATTCCGTGG
TGTTGTCGGGGAAGCTGACGTCCTTTCCATGGCTGCTCGCCTGTGTTGCCACCTGGATTCTGCGCGGGAC
GTCCTTCTGCTACGTCCCTTCGGCCCTCAATCCAGCGGACCTTCCTTCCCGCGGCCTGCTGCCGGCTCTG
CGGCCTCTTCCGCGTCTTCGCCTTCGCCCTCAGACGAGTCGGATCTCCCTTTGGGCCGCCTCCCCGCCTG
GAATTCGAGCTCGGTACGATCAGCCTCGACTGTGCCTTCTAGTTGCCAGCCATCTGTTGTTTGCCCCTCC
CCCGTGCCTTCCTTGACCCTGGAAGGTGCCACTCCCACTGTCCTTTCCTAATAAAATGAGGAAATTGCAT
CGCATTGTCTGAGTAGGTGTCATTCTATTCTGGGGGGTGGGGTGGGGCAGGACAGCAAGGGGGAGGATTG
GGAAGACAATAGCCCAGCTTTTGTTCCCTTTAGTGAGGGTTAATTGCGCGCTTGGCGTAATCATGGTCAT
AGCTGTTTCCTGTGTGAAATTGTTATCCGCTAATTCACTCCTCAGGTGCAGGCTGCCTATCAGAAGGTGG
TGGCTGGTGTGGCCAATGCCCTGGCTCACAAATACCACTGAGATCTTTTTCCCTCTGCCAAAAATTATGG
GGACATCATGAAGCCCCTTGAGCATCTGACTTCTGGCTAATAAAGGAAATTTATTTTCATTGCAATAGTG
TGTTGGAATTTTTTGTGTCTCTCACTCGGAAGGACATATGGGAGGGCAAATCATTTAAAACATCAGAATG
AGTATTTGGTTTAGAGTTTGGCAACATATGCCCATATGCTGGCTGCCATGAACAAAGGTTGGCTATAAAG
AGGTCATCAGTATATGAAACAGCCCCCTGCTGTCCATTCCTTATTCCATAGAAAAGCCTTGACTTGAGGT
TAGATTTTTTTTATATTTTGTTTTGTGTTATTTTTTTCTTTAACATCCCTAAAATTTTCCTTACATGTTT
TACTAGCCAGATTTTTCCTCCTCTCCTGACTACTCCCAGTCATAGCTGTCCCTCTTCTCTTATGGAGATC
GGCCGGCCGCCGGCGTCGACGCGCGCGGCCGCGGCGCGCCGTTGCTGGCGTTTTTCCATAGGCTCCGCCC
CCCTGACGAGCATCACAAAAATCGACGCTCAAGTCAGAGGTGGCGAAACCCGACAGGACTATAAAGATAC
CAGGCGTTTCCCCCTGGAAGCTCCCTCGTGCGCTCTCCTGTTCCGACCCTGCCGCTTACCGGATACCTGT
CCGCCTTTCTCCCTTCGGGAAGCGTGGCGCTTTCTCATAGCTCACGCTGTAGGTATCTCAGTTCGGTGTA
GGTCGTTCGCTCCAAGCTGGGCTGTGTGCACGAACCCCCCGTTCAGCCCGACCGCTGCGCCTTATCCGGT
AACTATCGTCTTGAGTCCAACCCGGTAAGACACGACTTATCGCCACTGGCAGCAGCCACTGGTAACAGGA
TTAGCAGAGCGAGGTATGTAGGCGGTGCTACAGAGTTCTTGAAGTGGTGGCCTAACTACGGCTACACTAG
AAGAACAGTATTTGGTATCTGCGCTCTGCTGAAGCCAGTTACCTTCGGAAAAAGAGTTGGTAGCTCTTGA
TCCGGCAAACAAACCACCGCTGGTAGCGGTGGTTTTTTTGTTTGCAAGCAGCAGATTACGCGCAGAAAAA
AAGGATCTCAAGAAGATCCTTTGATCTTTTCTACGGGGTCTGACGCTCAGTGGAACGAAAACTCACGTTA
AGGGATTTTGGTCATGAGATTATCAAAAAGGATCTTCACCTAGATCCTTTTAAATTAAAAATGAAGTTTT
AAATCAATCTAAAGTATATATGAGTAAACTTGGTCTGACAGTTACCAATGCTTAATCAGTGAGGCACCTA
TCTCAGCGATCTGTCTATTTCGTTCATCCATAGTTGCCTGACTCCCCGTCGTGTAGATAACTACGATACG
GGAGGGCTTACCATCTGGCCCCAGTGCTGCAATGATACCGCGAGACCCACGCTCACCGGCTCCAGATTTA
TCAGCAATAAACCAGCCAGCCGGAAGGGCCGAGCGCAGAAGTGGTCCTGCAACTTTATCCGCCTCCATCC
AGTCTATTAATTGTTGCCGGGAAGCTAGAGTAAGTAGTTCGCCAGTTAATAGTTTGCGCAACGTTGTTGC
CATTGCTACAGGCATCGTGGTGTCACGCTCGTCGTTTGGTATGGCTTCATTCAGCTCCGGTTCCCAACGA
TCAAGGCGAGTTACATGATCCCCCATGTTGTGCAAAAAAGCGGTTAGCTCCTTCGGTCCTCCGATCGTTG
TCAGAAGTAAGTTGGCCGCAGTGTTATCACTCATGGTTATGGCAGCACTGCATAATTCTCTTACTGTCAT
GCCATCCGTAAGATGCTTTTCTGTGACTGGTGAGTACTCAACCAAGTCATTCTGAGAATAGTGTATGCGG
CGACCGAGTTGCTCTTGCCCGGCGTCAATACGGGATAATACCGCGCCACATAGCAGAACTTTAAAAGTGC
TCATCATTGGAAAACGTTCTTCGGGGCGAAAACTCTCAAGGATCTTACCGCTGTTGAGATCCAGTTCGAT
GTAACCCACTCGTGCACCCAACTGATCTTCAGCATCTTTTACTTTCACCAGCGTTTCTGGGTGAGCAAAA
ACAGGAAGGCAAAATGCCGCAAAAAAGGGAATAAGGGCGACACGGAAATGTTGAATACTCATACTCTTCC
TTTTTCAATATTATTGAAGCATTTATCAGGGTTATTGTCTCATGAGCGGATACATATTTGAATGTATTTA
GAAAAATAAACAAATAGGGGTTCCGCGCACATTTCCCCGAAAAGTGCCACCTGACGTCTAAGAAACCATT
ATTATCATGACATTAACCTATAAAAATAGGCGTATCACGAGGCCCTTTCGTCTACGCGCGCGCCGGCGGC
GCGCCGTCGACGGCCGGCCGCGGCCGC
